Addgene plasmid #160566: pVD1 Multiplexing Edit E3-E4-En-1 (GB2244)
Purpose: GBoligomers for the position [3_(n-1)] of a polycistronic tRNA-gRNA regulated by the U6-26 or U6-1 promoter.
Depositing lab: Diego Orzaez. Depositing organization: Agencia Estatal Consejo Superior de Investigaciones Científicas, M.P. Publication: The GB4.0 Platform, an All-In-One Tool for CRISPR/Cas-Based Multiplex Genome Engineering in Plants. Vazquez-Vilar M, Garcia-Carpintero V, Selma S, Bernabe-Orts JM, Sanchez-Vicente J, Salazar-Sarasua B, Ressa A, de Paola C, Ajenjo M, Quintela JC, Fernandez-Del-Carmen A, Granell A, Orzaez D. Front Plant Sci. 2021 Jul 1;12:689937. doi: 10.3389/fpls.2021.689937. eCollection 2021. PubMed 34276739.
Backbone
  Vector backbone: pVD1
  Backbone manufacturer: self-made; derived from pGEMT-Easy manufactured by Promega
  Vector type: CRISPR, Synthetic Biology
Growth in bacteria
  Bacterial resistance: Ampicillin, 100 μg/mL
  Growth temperature: 37°C
  Growth strain: DH5alpha
  Copy number: High Copy
Gene/Insert
  Gene/Insert name: Multiplexing Edit (E3-E4-En-1)
  Species: Synthetic
  Insert size (bp): 187
  Mutation: BsaI and BsmBI sites removed
  Cloning method: Restriction Enzyme; 5′ cloning site BsaI (destroyed during cloning); 3′ cloning site BsaI (destroyed during cloning)
  Sequencing primers: 5′ T7; 3′ SP6
Terms and licenses: Academic/Nonprofit Terms; Industry Terms: Not Available to Industry
Depositor comments: Compatible with GoldenBraid; insert can be released with BsmBI
How to cite: pVD1 Multiplexing Edit E3-E4-En-1 (GB2244) was a gift from Diego Orzaez (Addgene plasmid # 160566 ; http://n2t.net/addgene:160566 ; RRID:Addgene_160566)
