[The description below was written by a language model from this plasmid's Addgene catalogue record and pLannotate feature annotations shown in this document.]
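Description:
pVD1 Multiplexing Edit E3-E4-En-1 (GB2244) is a small (about 3.2 kb) high-copy E. coli cloning plasmid that belongs to the GoldenBraid (GB4.0) modular assembly system for CRISPR/Cas genome engineering in plants. Its backbone, pVD1, is a self-made derivative of pGEM-T Easy. The feature table shows the expected elements of that lineage: a ColE1/pUC-type origin of replication, an f1 phage origin, the β-lactamase gene with its own promoter for ampicillin selection, and remnants of the lacZα/lac promoter-operator region. T7 and SP6 promoters flank the cloning site and serve as sequencing primer sites.

The payload is a 187 bp synthetic part from which internal BsaI and BsmBI sites were removed. In the annotation it consists of a tRNA followed by the Streptococcus pyogenes Cas9 guide RNA scaffold. The part acts as a building block for polycistronic tRNA-gRNA arrays, in which several guides are transcribed as one RNA and separated by endogenous tRNA processing. This version is assigned to the intermediate positions, from position 3 to n-1, of an array driven by the plant U6-26 or U6-1 Pol III promoters. Those promoters are not carried on this plasmid, and neither is a Cas9 gene or any plant selection marker. According to the record, the part is combined with target-specific "GBoligomers", and the insert can be released with BsmBI for GoldenBraid assembly; the BsaI sites used for cloning were destroyed. A short hit to a hornet peptide between the scaffold and the SP6 promoter is most likely a spurious annotation match.
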