Features (pLannotate 1.2.2; 15 found; start..end, strand, type, name):
    632..736     -  promoter       AmpR promoter: bla
    763..813     +  misc_feature   bom (fragment): basis of mobility region from pBR322
    841..1269    -  rep_origin     f1 ori (sequence partly withheld): f1 bacteriophage origin of replication; arrow indicates direction of (+) strand synthesis
   1273..1430    -  CDS            lacZα (fragment): LacZα fragment of β-galactosidase; lacZ fragment
   1433..1451    +  promoter       T7 promoter: promoter for bacteriophage T7 RNA polymerase
   1536..1606    +  ncRNA          tRNA: Accession: RF00005 - tRNA
   1629..1704    +  misc_RNA       gRNA scaffold: guide RNA scaffold for the Streptococcus pyogenes CRISPR/Cas9 system
   1725..1787    -  CDS            VESPI_VESMG (fragment): Experimental evidence at protein level: Swiss-Prot protein existence level 1. Shows contractile activity on isolated ileum smooth muscle. From Vespa magnifica (Hornet).
   1799..1817    -  promoter       SP6 promoter: promoter for bacteriophage SP6 RNA polymerase
   1859..1875    -  protein_bind   lac operator: The lac repressor binds to the lac operator to inhibit transcription in E. coli. This inhibition can be relieved by adding lactose or isopropyl-β-D-thiogalactopyranoside (IPTG). lac repressor encoded by lacI
   1883..1913    -  promoter       lac promoter: promoter for the E. coli lac operon
   1928..1949    -  protein_bind   CAP binding site: CAP binding activates transcription in the presence of cAMP. E. coli catabolite activator protein
   1962..2054    -  CDS            lacI (fragment): lac repressor; lacI; The lac repressor binds to the lac operator to inhibit transcription in E. coli. This inhibition can be relieved by adding lactose or isopropyl-β-D-thiogalactopyranoside (IPTG).
   2237..2825    -  rep_origin     ori: high-copy-number ColE1/pMB1/pBR322/pUC origin of replication
   2996..631     -  CDS            AmpR (across the origin): β-lactamase; bla; confers resistance to ampicillin, carbenicillin, and related antibiotics
>Addgene plasmid #160566 | pVD1 Multiplexing Edit E3-E4-En-1 (GB2244) | addgene full sequence | sequence record 319680 | Addgene NGS Result
CCTCCATCCAGTCTATTAATTGTTGCCGGGAAGCTAGAGTAAGTAGTTCGCCAGTTAATAGTTTGCGCAA
CGTTGTTGCCATTGCTACAGGCATCGTGGTGTCACGCTCGTCGTTTGGTATGGCTTCATTCAGCTCCGGT
TCCCAACGATCAAGGCGAGTTACATGATCCCCCATGTTGTGCAAAAAAGCGGTTAGCTCCTTCGGTCCTC
CGATCGTTGTCAGAAGTAAGTTGGCCGCAGTGTTATCACTCATGGTTATGGCAGCACTGCATAATTCTCT
TACTGTCATGCCATCCGTAAGATGCTTTTCTGTGACTGGTGAGTACTCAACCAAGTCATTCTGAGAATAG
TGTATGCGGCGACCGAGTTGCTCTTGCCCGGCGTCAATACGGGATAATACCGCGCCACATAGCAGAACTT
TAAAAGTGCTCATCATTGGAAAACGTTCTTCGGGGCGAAAACTCTCAAGGATCTTACCGCTGTTGAGATC
CAGTTCGATGTAACCCACTCGTGCACCCAACTGATCTTCAGCATCTTTTACTTTCACCAGCGTTTCTGGG
TGAGCAAAAACAGGAAGGCAAAATGCCGCAAAAAAGGGAATAAGGGCGACACGGAAATGTTGAATACTCA
TACTCTTCCTTTTTCAATATTATTGAAGCATTTATCAGGGTTATTGTCTCATGAGCGGATACATATTTGA
ATGTATTTAGAAAAATAAACAAATAGGGGTTCCGCGCACATTTCCCCGAAAAGTGCCACCTGATGCGGTG
TGAAATACCGCACAGATGCGTAAGGAGAAAATACCGCATCAGGAAATTGTAAGCGTTAATATTTTGTTAA
AATTCGCGTTAAATTTTTGTTAAATCAGCTCATTTTTTAACCAATAGGCCGAAATCGGCAAAATCCCTTA
TAAATCAAAAGAATAGACCGAGATAGGGT
[37 nt withheld, positions 940-976]
AAAGAACGTGGACTCCAACGTCAAAGG
[49 nt withheld, positions 1004-1052]
T
[91 nt withheld, positions 1054-1144]
G
[124 nt withheld, positions 1146-1269]
CCATTCGCCATTCAGGCTGCGCAACTGTTGGGAAGGGCGATCGGTGCGGGCCTCTTCGCTATTACGCCAG
CTGGCGAAAGGGGGATGTGCTGCAAGGCGATTAAGTTGGGTAACGCCAGGGTTTTCCCAGTCACGACGTT
GTAAAACGACGGCCAGTGAATTGTAATACGACTCACTATAGGGCGAATTGGGCCCGACGTCGCATGCTCC
CGGCCGCCATGGCGGCCGCGGGAATTCGATTCCCGTCTCGCTCGTCGGTGCAACAAAGCACCAGTGGTCT
AGTGGTAGAATAGTACCCTGCCACGGTACAGACCCGGGTTCGATTCCCGGCTGGTGCAGAGACGGCGCGC
GCCGTCTCAGTTTTAGAGCTAGAAATAGCAAGTTAAAATAAGGCTAGTCCGTTATCAACTTGAAAAAGTG
GCACCGAGTCGGTGCAATGAGCGAGACGGGATCACTAGTGAATTCGCGGCCGCCTGCAGGTCGACCATAT
GGGAGAGCTCCCAACGCGTTGGATGCATAGCTTGAGTATTCTATAGTGTCACCTAAATAGCTTGGCGTAA
TCATGGTCATAGCTGTTTCCTGTGTGAAATTGTTATCCGCTCACAATTCCACACAACATACGAGCCGGAA
GCATAAAGTGTAAAGCCTGGGGTGCCTAATGAGTGAGCTAACTCACATTAATTGCGTTGCGCTCACTGCC
CGCTTTCCAGTCGGGAAACCTGTCGTGCCAGCTGCATTAATGAATCGGCCAACGCGCGGGGAGAGGCGGT
TTGCGTATTGGGCGCTCTTCCGCTTCCTCGCTCACTGACTCGCTGCGCTCGGTCGTTCGGCTGCGGCGAG
CGGTATCAGCTCACTCAAAGGCGGTAATACGGTTATCCACAGAATCAGGGGATAACGCAGGAAAGAACAT
GTGAGCAAAAGGCCAGCAAAAGGCCAGGAACCGTAAAAAGGCCGCGTTGCTGGCGTTTTTCCATAGGCTC
CGCCCCCCTGACGAGCATCACAAAAATCGACGCTCAAGTCAGAGGTGGCGAAACCCGACAGGACTATAAA
GATACCAGGCGTTTCCCCCTGGAAGCTCCCTCGTGCGCTCTCCTGTTCCGACCCTGCCGCTTACCGGATA
CCTGTCCGCCTTTCTCCCTTCGGGAAGCGTGGCGCTTTCTCATAGCTCACGCTGTAGGTATCTCAGTTCG
GTGTAGGTCGTTCGCTCCAAGCTGGGCTGTGTGCACGAACCCCCCGTTCAGCCCGACCGCTGCGCCTTAT
CCGGTAACTATCGTCTTGAGTCCAACCCGGTAAGACACGACTTATCGCCACTGGCAGCAGCCACTGGTAA
CAGGATTAGCAGAGCGAGGTATGTAGGCGGTGCTACAGAGTTCTTGAAGTGGTGGCCTAACTACGGCTAC
ACTAGAAGAACAGTATTTGGTATCTGCGCTCTGCTGAAGCCAGTTACCTTCGGAAAAAGAGTTGGTAGCT
CTTGATCCGGCAAACAAACCACCGCTGGTAGCGGTGGTTTTTTTGTTTGCAAGCAGCAGATTACGCGCAG
AAAAAAAGGATCTCAAGAAGATCCTTTGATCTTTTCTACGGGGTCTGACGCTCAGTGGAACGAAAACTCA
CGTTAAGGGATTTTGGTCATGAGATTATCAAAAAGGATCTTCACCTAGATCCTTTTAAATTAAAAATGAA
GTTTTAAATCAATCTAAAGTATATATGAGTAAACTTGGTCTGACAGTTACCAATGCTTAATCAGTGAGGC
ACCTATCTCAGCGATCTGTCTATTTCGTTCATCCATAGTTGCCTGACTCCCCGTCGTGTAGATAACTACG
ATACGGGAGGGCTTACCATCTGGCCCCAGTGCTGCAATGATACCGCGAGACCCACGCTCACCGGCTCCAG
ATTTATCAGCAATAAACCAGCCAGCCGGAAGGGCCGAGCGCAGAAGTGGTCCTGCAACTTTATCCG
